Addgene plasmid #112859: pEGFP mCherry-ApoB-EGFP
Purpose: Plasmid bearing the editing target of APOBEC1 fused between the mCherry cds and the EGFP one. In presence of APOBEC1, the CAA codon in ApoB is edited to a Stop codon (UAA), leading to loss of EGFP
Depositing lab: Silvestro Conticello. Depositing organization: Institute for Cancer Research, Prevention and Clinical network (ISPRO). Publication: Flow-cytometric visualization of C>U mRNA editing reveals the dynamics of the process in live cells. Severi F, Conticello SG. RNA Biol. 2015;12(4):389-97. doi: 10.1080/15476286.2015.1026033. PubMed 25806564.
Backbone
  Vector backbone: pEGFP-N1
  Backbone manufacturer: Clontech
  Backbone size w/o insert (bp): 4733
  Total vector size (bp): 5866
  Vector type: Mammalian Expression
  Selectable markers: Neomycin (select with G418)
Growth in bacteria
  Bacterial resistance: Kanamycin, 50 μg/mL
  Growth temperature: 37°C
  Growth strain: DH5alpha
  Copy number: High Copy
Gene/Insert
  Gene/Insert name: mCherry-apoB-EGFP
  Species: Synthetic
  Insert size (bp): 1926
  Promoter: CMV promoter
  Cloning method: Unknown
  Sequencing primers: 5′ CGTGTACGGTGGGAGGTCTA; 3′ TTCAGGTTCAGGGGGAGGTG
Terms and licenses: Academic/Nonprofit Terms; Industry Terms: Not Available to Industry
How to cite: pEGFP mCherry-ApoB-EGFP was a gift from Silvestro Conticello (Addgene plasmid # 112859 ; http://n2t.net/addgene:112859 ; RRID:Addgene_112859)
