[The description below was written by a language model from this plasmid's Addgene catalogue record and pLannotate feature annotations shown in this document.]
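Description:
pEGFP mCherry-ApoB-EGFP is a mammalian expression plasmid built on the Clontech pEGFP-N1 backbone that serves as a live-cell fluorescent reporter for APOBEC1-mediated C-to-U mRNA editing. It is maintained in E. coli as a high-copy plasmid through a ColE1/pUC-type origin and also carries an f1 phage origin. A single Tn5 aminoglycoside phosphotransferase gene (NeoR/KanR) is placed behind tandem bacterial (bla) and SV40 early promoters and is terminated by the HSV TK polyadenylation signal. It therefore confers kanamycin resistance in bacteria and G418 resistance in transfected mammalian cells. The short ble, bGH poly(A) and large T antigen fragments called by the annotation software appear to be partial matches within backbone sequence rather than functional elements.

The payload is a synthetic tripartite open reading frame driven by the CMV immediate-early enhancer and promoter, which spans the numbering origin of the circular sequence, and terminated by the SV40 poly(A) signal. mCherry sits at the 5' end and is followed in frame by a roughly 450 bp fragment of human apolipoprotein B containing the natural APOBEC1 editing site. A residual stretch of multiple cloning site then links this fragment to EGFP. Unedited transcripts yield a fusion protein that fluoresces both red and green. When APOBEC1 is present, deamination of the CAA codon in the ApoB segment creates a UAA stop codon, so translation ends before EGFP and only mCherry signal remains. mCherry thus reports expression of the construct, and loss of green relative to red fluorescence reports editing. This allows editing activity and its dynamics to be measured in individual living cells by flow cytometry.
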