Features (pLannotate 1.2.2; 16 found; start..end, strand, type, name):
      1..204     +  promoter       CMV promoter: human cytomegalovirus (CMV) immediate early promoter
    242..949     +  CDS            mCherry: mCherry is a basic (constitutively fluorescent) red fluorescent protein published in 2004, derived from Discosoma sp.. It is reported to be a very rapidly-maturing monomer with low acid sensitivity.
    947..1399    +  CDS            APOB (fragment): APOB_HUMAN - Experimental evidence at protein level: Swiss-Prot protein existence level 1. Apolipoprotein B is a major protein constituent of chylomicrons (apo B-48), LDL (apo B-100) and VLDL (apo B-100). Apo B- 100 functions as a recognition signal for the cellular binding and internalization of LDL particles by the apoB/E receptor. From Homo sapiens (Human).
   1398..1434    +  misc_feature   MCS (fragment): multiple cloning site
   1448..2167    +  CDS            EGFP: the original enhanced GFP (Yang et al., 1996) mammalian codon-optimized
   2184..2267    +  CDS            large T antigen (fragment): large T antigen from SV40 (simian virus 40)
   2290..2411    +  polyA_signal   SV40 poly(A) signal: SV40 polyadenylation signal
   2445..2873    -  rep_origin     f1 ori (sequence partly withheld): f1 bacteriophage origin of replication; arrow indicates direction of (+) strand synthesis
   2900..3004    +  promoter       AmpR promoter: bla
   3006..3363    +  promoter       SV40 promoter: SV40 enhancer and early promoter
   3398..4192    +  CDS            NeoR/KanR: aminoglycoside phosphotransferase from Tn5; aph(3')-II (or nptII); confers resistance to neomycin, kanamycin, and G418 (Geneticin®)
   4213..4365    +  CDS            ble (fragment): BLE_KLEPN - Experimental evidence at protein level: Swiss-Prot protein existence level 1. Binding protein with a strong affinity to the bleomycin family of antibiotics. Binds to CL990; an antimitotic-antibiotic compound. From Klebsiella pneumoniae.
   4424..4471    +  polyA_signal   HSV TK poly(A) signal: herpes simplex virus thymidine kinase polyadenylation signal (Cole and Stacy, 1985)
   4562..4578    -  polyA_signal   bGH poly(A) signal (fragment): bovine growth hormone polyadenylation signal
   4800..5388    +  rep_origin     ori: high-copy-number ColE1/pMB1/pBR322/pUC origin of replication
   5563..5866    +  enhancer       CMV enhancer: human cytomegalovirus immediate early enhancer
>Addgene plasmid #112859 | pEGFP mCherry-ApoB-EGFP | addgene full sequence | sequence record 224731 | Addgene NGS Result
GTGATGCGGTTTTGGCAGTACATCAATGGGCGTGGATAGCGGTTTGACTCACGGGGATTTCCAAGTCTCC
ACCCCATTGACGTCAATGGGAGTTTGTTTTGGCACCAAAATCAACGGGACTTTCCAAAATGTCGTAACAA
CTCCGCCCCATTGACGCAAATGGGCGGTAGGCGTGTACGGTGGGAGGTCTATATAAGCAGAGCTGGTTTA
GTGAACCGTCAGATCCGCTAGCGGATTCACCATGGTGAGCAAGGGCGAGGAGGATAACATGGCCATCATC
AAGGAGTTCATGCGCTTCAAGGTGCACATGGAGGGCTCCGTGAACGGCCACGAGTTCGAGATCGAGGGCG
AGGGCGAGGGCCGCCCCTACGAGGGCACCCAGACCGCCAAGCTGAAGGTGACCAAGGGTGGCCCCCTGCC
CTTCGCCTGGGACATCCTGTCCCCTCAGTTCATGTACGGCTCCAAGGCCTACGTGAAGCACCCCGCCGAC
ATCCCCGACTACTTGAAGCTGTCCTTCCCCGAGGGCTTCAAGTGGGAGCGCGTGATGAACTTCGAGGACG
GCGGCGTGGTGACCGTGACCCAGGACTCCTCCCTGCAGGACGGCGAGTTCATCTACAAGGTGAAGCTGCG
CGGCACCAACTTCCCCTCCGACGGCCCCGTAATGCAGAAGAAGACCATGGGCTGGGAGGCCTCCTCCGAG
CGGATGTACCCCGAGGACGGCGCCCTGAAGGGCGAGATCAAGCAGAGGCTGAAGCTGAAGGACGGCGGCC
ACTACGACGCTGAGGTCAAGACCACCTACAAGGCCAAGAAGCCCGTGCAGCTGCCCGGCGCCTACAACGT
CAACATCAAGTTGGACATCACCTCCCACAACGAGGACTACACCATCGTGGAACAGTACGAACGCGCCGAG
GGCCGCCACTCCACCGGCGGCATGGACGAGCTGTACAAGAAGCTTACCATGGCCAAGGAGAAACTGACTG
CTCTCACAAAAAAGTATAGAATTACAGAAAATGATATACAAATTGCATTAGATGATGCCAAAATCAACTT
TAATGAAAAACTATCTCAACTGCAGACATATATGATACAATTTGATCAGTATATTAAAGATAGTTATGAT
TTACATGATTTGAAAATAGCTATTGCTAATATTATTGATGAAATCATTGAAAAATTAAAAAGTCTTGATG
AGCACTATCATATCCGTGTAAATTTAGTAAAAACAATCCATGATCTACATTTGTTTATTGAAAATATTGA
TTTTAACAAAAGTGGAAGTAGTACTGCATCCTGGATTCAAAATGTGGATACTAAGTACCAAATCAGAATC
CAGATACAAGAAAAACTGCAGCAGCTTAAGAGACACATACAGAATATAGACATCCAGCACCTAGCTGGAA
TTCTGCAGTCGACGGTACCGCGGGCCCGGGATCCACCGGTCGCCACCATGGTGAGCAAGGGCGAGGAGCT
GTTCACCGGGGTGGTGCCCATCCTGGTCGAGCTGGACGGCGACGTAAACGGCCACAAGTTCAGCGTGTCC
GGCGAGGGCGAGGGCGATGCCACCTACGGCAAGCTGACCCTGAAGTTCATCTGCACCACCGGCAAGCTGC
CCGTGCCCTGGCCCACCCTCGTGACCACCCTGACCTACGGCGTGCAGTGCTTCAGCCGCTACCCCGACCA
CATGAAGCAGCACGACTTCTTCAAGTCCGCCATGCCCGAAGGCTACGTCCAGGAGCGCACCATCTTCTTC
AAGGACGACGGCAACTACAAGACCCGCGCCGAGGTGAAGTTCGAGGGCGACACCCTGGTGAACCGCATCG
AGCTGAAGGGCATCGACTTCAAGGAGGACGGCAACATCCTGGGGCACAAGCTGGAGTACAACTACAACAG
CCACAACGTCTATATCATGGCCGACAAGCAGAAGAACGGCATCAAGGTGAACTTCAAGATCCGCCACAAC
ATCGAGGACGGCAGCGTGCAGCTCGCCGACCACTACCAGCAGAACACCCCCATCGGCGACGGCCCCGTGC
TGCTGCCCGACAACCACTACCTGAGCACCCAGTCCGCCCTGAGCAAAGACCCCAACGAGAAGCGCGATCA
CATGGTCCTGCTGGAGTTCGTGACCGCCGCCGGGATCACTCTCGGCATGGACGAGCTGTACAAGTAAAGC
GGCCGCGACTCTAGATCATAATCAGCCATACCACATTTGTAGAGGTTTTACTTGCTTTAAAAAACCTCCC
ACACCTCCCCCTGAACCTGAAACATAAAATGAATGCAATTGTTGTTGTTAACTTGTTTATTGCAGCTTAT
AATGGTTACAAATAAAGCAATAGCATCACAAATTTCACAAATAAAGCATTTTTTTCACTGCATTCTAGTT
GTGGTTTGTCCAAACTCATCAATGTATCTTAAGGCGTAAATTGTAAGCGTTAATATTTTGTTAAAATTCG
CGTTAAATTTTTGTTAAATCAGCTCATTTTTTAACCAATAGGCCGAAATCGGCAAAATCCCTTATAAATC
AAAAGAATAGACCGAGATAGGGT
[37 nt withheld, positions 2544-2580]
AAAGAACGTGGACTCCAACGTCAAAGG
[49 nt withheld, positions 2608-2656]
T
[91 nt withheld, positions 2658-2748]
G
[124 nt withheld, positions 2750-2873]
CAGGTGGCACTTTTCGGGGAAATGTGCGCGGAACCCCTATTTGTTTATTTTTCTAAATACATTCAAATAT
GTATCCGCTCATGAGACAATAACCCTGATAAATGCTTCAATAATATTGAAAAAGGAAGAGTCCTGAGGCG
GAAAGAACCAGCTGTGGAATGTGTGTCAGTTAGGGTGTGGAAAGTCCCCAGGCTCCCCAGCAGGCAGAAG
TATGCAAAGCATGCATCTCAATTAGTCAGCAACCAGGTGTGGAAAGTCCCCAGGCTCCCCAGCAGGCAGA
AGTATGCAAAGCATGCATCTCAATTAGTCAGCAACCATAGTCCCGCCCCTAACTCCGCCCATCCCGCCCC
TAACTCCGCCCAGTTCCGCCCATTCTCCGCCCCATGGCTGACTAATTTTTTTTATTTATGCAGAGGCCGA
GGCCGCCTCGGCCTCTGAGCTATTCCAGAAGTAGTGAGGAGGCTTTTTTGGAGGCCTAGGCTTTTGCAAA
GATCGATCAAGAGACAGGATGAGGATCGTTTCGCATGATTGAACAAGATGGATTGCACGCAGGTTCTCCG
GCCGCTTGGGTGGAGAGGCTATTCGGCTATGACTGGGCACAACAGACAATCGGCTGCTCTGATGCCGCCG
TGTTCCGGCTGTCAGCGCAGGGGCGCCCGGTTCTTTTTGTCAAGACCGACCTGTCCGGTGCCCTGAATGA
ACTGCAAGACGAGGCAGCGCGGCTATCGTGGCTGGCCACGACGGGCGTTCCTTGCGCAGCTGTGCTCGAC
GTTGTCACTGAAGCGGGAAGGGACTGGCTGCTATTGGGCGAAGTGCCGGGGCAGGATCTCCTGTCATCTC
ACCTTGCTCCTGCCGAGAAAGTATCCATCATGGCTGATGCAATGCGGCGGCTGCATACGCTTGATCCGGC
TACCTGCCCATTCGACCACCAAGCGAAACATCGCATCGAGCGAGCACGTACTCGGATGGAAGCCGGTCTT
GTCGATCAGGATGATCTGGACGAAGAGCATCAGGGGCTCGCGCCAGCCGAACTGTTCGCCAGGCTCAAGG
CGAGCATGCCCGACGGCGAGGATCTCGTCGTGACCCATGGCGATGCCTGCTTGCCGAATATCATGGTGGA
AAATGGCCGCTTTTCTGGATTCATCGACTGTGGCCGGCTGGGTGTGGCGGACCGCTATCAGGACATAGCG
TTGGCTACCCGTGATATTGCTGAAGAGCTTGGCGGCGAATGGGCTGACCGCTTCCTCGTGCTTTACGGTA
TCGCCGCTCCCGATTCGCAGCGCATCGCCTTCTATCGCCTTCTTGACGAGTTCTTCTGAGCGGGACTCTG
GGGTTCGAAATGACCGACCAAGCGACGCCCAACCTGCCATCACGAGATTTCGATTCCACCGCCGCCTTCT
ATGAAAGGTTGGGCTTCGGAATCGTTTTCCGGGACGCCGGCTGGATGATCCTCCAGCGCGGGGATCTCAT
GCTGGAGTTCTTCGCCCACCCTAGGGGGAGGCTAACTGAAACACGGAAGGAGACAATACCGGAAGGAACC
CGCGCTATGACGGCAATAAAAAGACAGAATAAAACGCACGGTGTTGGGTCGTTTGTTCATAAACGCGGGG
TTCGGTCCCAGGGCTGGCACTCTGTCGATACCCCACCGAGACCCCATTGGGGCCAATACGCCCGCGTTTC
TTCCTTTTCCCCACCCCACCCCCCAAGTTCGGGTGAAGGCCCAGGGCTCGCAGCCAACGTCGGGGCGGCA
GGCCCTGCCATAGCCTCAGGTTACTCATATATACTTTAGATTGATTTAAAACTTCATTTTTAATTTAAAA
GGATCTAGGTGAAGATCCTTTTTGATAATCTCATGACCAAAATCCCTTAACGTGAGTTTTCGTTCCACTG
AGCGTCAGACCCCGTAGAAAAGATCAAAGGATCTTCTTGAGATCCTTTTTTTCTGCGCGTAATCTGCTGC
TTGCAAACAAAAAAACCACCGCTACCAGCGGTGGTTTGTTTGCCGGATCAAGAGCTACCAACTCTTTTTC
CGAAGGTAACTGGCTTCAGCAGAGCGCAGATACCAAATACTGTTCTTCTAGTGTAGCCGTAGTTAGGCCA
CCACTTCAAGAACTCTGTAGCACCGCCTACATACCTCGCTCTGCTAATCCTGTTACCAGTGGCTGCTGCC
AGTGGCGATAAGTCGTGTCTTACCGGGTTGGACTCAAGACGATAGTTACCGGATAAGGCGCAGCGGTCGG
GCTGAACGGGGGGTTCGTGCACACAGCCCAGCTTGGAGCGAACGACCTACACCGAACTGAGATACCTACA
GCGTGAGCTATGAGAAAGCGCCACGCTTCCCGAAGGGAGAAAGGCGGACAGGTATCCGGTAAGCGGCAGG
GTCGGAACAGGAGAGCGCACGAGGGAGCTTCCAGGGGGAAACGCCTGGTATCTTTATAGTCCTGTCGGGT
TTCGCCACCTCTGACTTGAGCGTCGATTTTTGTGATGCTCGTCAGGGGGGCGGAGCCTATGGAAAAACGC
CAGCAACGCGGCCTTTTTACGGTTCCTGGCCTTTTGCTGGCCTTTTGCTCACATGTTCTTTCCTGCGTTA
TCCCCTGATTCTGTGGATAACCGTATTACCGCCATGCATTAGTTATTAATAGTAATCAATTACGGGGTCA
TTAGTTCATAGCCCATATATGGAGTTCCGCGTTACATAACTTACGGTAAATGGCCCGCCTGGCTGACCGC
CCAACGACCCCCGCCCATTGACGTCAATAATGACGTATGTTCCCATAGTAACGCCAATAGGGACTTTCCA
TTGACGTCAATGGGTGGAGTATTTACGGTAAACTGCCCACTTGGCAGTACATCAAGTGTATCATATGCCA
AGTACGCCCCCTATTGACGTCAATGACGGTAAATGGCCCGCCTGGCATTATGCCCAGTACATGACCTTAT
GGGACTTTCCTACTTGGCAGTACATCTACGTATTAGTCATCGCTATTACCATG
